Addgene plasmid #158245: pLKO_HA.FLAG.VSVg_NGFR
Purpose: Protein Barcode (Pro-Code) for vector/cell tracking. Contains U6 trRNA cassette for sgRNA cloning. Enables phenotypic CRISPR screens at a single cell resolution (using cytometry).
Depositing lab: Brian Brown. Depositing organization: Icahn School of Medicine at Mount Sinai. Publication: Protein Barcodes Enable High-Dimensional Single-Cell CRISPR Screens. Wroblewska A, Dhainaut M, Ben-Zvi B, Rose SA, Park ES, Amir ED, Bektesevic A, Baccarini A, Merad M, Rahman AH, Brown BD. Cell. 2018 Nov 1;175(4):1141-1155.e16. doi: 10.1016/j.cell.2018.09.022. Epub 2018 Oct 18. PubMed 30343902.
Backbone
  Vector backbone: pLKO
  Backbone size w/o insert (bp): 9000
  Vector type: Lentiviral, CRISPR
Growth in bacteria
  Bacterial resistance: Ampicillin, 100 μg/mL
  Growth temperature: 37°C
  Growth strain: NEB Stable
  Copy number: High Copy
Gene/Insert
  Gene/Insert name: Pro-Code Tagged human dNGFR
  Species: H. sapiens (human)
  Insert size (bp): 1000
  Mutation: Truncation of the signaling domain
  Entrez Gene: NGFR (a.k.a. CD271, Gp80-LNGFR, TNFRSF16, p75(NTR), p75NTR)
  Promoter: EF1a
  Tag / fusion protein: HA.FLAG.VSVg (N terminal on insert)
  Cloning method: Restriction Enzyme; 5′ cloning site Unknown (unknown if destroyed)
  Sequencing primers: 5′ cctttttgagtttggatcttggttcat
Terms and licenses: Academic/Nonprofit Terms; Industry Terms: Not Available to Industry
How to cite: pLKO_HA.FLAG.VSVg_NGFR was a gift from Brian Brown (Addgene plasmid # 158245 ; http://n2t.net/addgene:158245 ; RRID:Addgene_158245)
