[The description below was written by a language model from this plasmid's Addgene catalogue record and pLannotate feature annotations shown in this document.]
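Description:
pLKO_HA.FLAG.VSVg_NGFR is a lentiviral CRISPR vector on the pLKO backbone that combines an sgRNA expression cassette with a protein barcode ("Pro-Code") reporter. It is propagated in E. coli as a high-copy plasmid through a ColE1/pUC-type origin with ampicillin selection (AmpR); an f1 origin and an SV40 origin are also annotated in the backbone. The viral portion has a third-generation layout. An RSV promoter drives a truncated HIV-1 5' LTR, followed by the Ψ packaging signal with a gag fragment, the RRE for Rev-dependent export of the genomic RNA, and a cPPT/CTS element. A second truncated LTR lies downstream of the payload and is followed by an SV40 polyadenylation signal.

Between the LTRs sit two expression units. A human U6 RNA polymerase III promoter precedes the S. pyogenes Cas9 guide RNA scaffold, providing a site for cloning an sgRNA; the record gives no indication that a guide is already installed, and no Cas9 is encoded on the vector. Downstream, the EF-1α promoter drives a human NGFR truncated to remove its signaling domain (dNGFR), followed by a WPRE to enhance transcript expression. According to the catalogue entry, the receptor carries an N-terminal combination of HA, FLAG and VSVg epitopes; these tags are not annotated separately in the feature table. This epitope combination serves as the barcode, identifying the vector and, by extension, the guide it carries. The stated purpose is vector and cell tracking, and phenotypic CRISPR screens read out at single-cell resolution by cytometry. No mammalian drug-selection marker appears in the feature table.
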