Features (pLannotate 1.2.2; 29 found; start..end, strand, type, name):
     50..290     +  promoter       U6 promoter: RNA polymerase III promoter for human U6 snRNA
    317..392     +  misc_RNA       gRNA scaffold: guide RNA scaffold for the Streptococcus pyogenes CRISPR/Cas9 system
    440..557     +  misc_feature   cPPT/CTS: central polypurine tract and central termination sequence of HIV-1
    624..690     +  CDS            small t antigen (fragment): SV40 (simian virus 40) small t antigen
    697..1875    +  promoter       EF-1α promoter: strong constitutive promoter for human elongation factor EF-1α
   1892..1917    +  misc_feature   MCS (fragment): multiple cloning site
   1930..2877    +  CDS            NGFR (fragment): TNR16_HUMAN - Also known as TNFRSF16. Experimental evidence at protein level: Swiss-Prot protein existence level 1. Low affinity receptor which can bind to NGF, BDNF, NTF3, and NTF4. Forms a heterodimeric receptor with SORCS2 that binds the precursor forms of NGF, BDNF and NTF3 with high affinity, and has much lower affinity for mature NGF and BDNF (PubMed:24908487). Plays an important role in differentiation and survival of specific neuronal populations during development (By similarity). Can mediate cell survival as well as cell death of neural cells. Plays a role in the inactivation of RHOA
   2908..3496    +  misc_feature   WPRE: woodchuck hepatitis virus posttranscriptional regulatory element
   3501..3638    +  CDS            nef (fragment): NEF_HV1LA - Experimental evidence at protein level: Swiss-Prot protein existence level 1. Extracellular Nef protein targets CD4(+) T-lymphocytes for apoptosis by interacting with CXCR4 surface receptors. From Human immunodeficiency virus type 1 group M subtype B (isolate Lai) (HIV-1).
   3624..3804    +  LTR            5' LTR (truncated): truncated 5' long terminal repeat (LTR) from HIV-1
   3876..3997    +  polyA_signal   SV40 poly(A) signal: SV40 polyadenylation signal
   4037..4172    +  rep_origin     SV40 ori: SV40 origin of replication
   4193..4211    -  promoter       T7 promoter: promoter for bacteriophage T7 RNA polymerase
   4219..4374    +  CDS            lacZα (fragment): LacZα fragment of β-galactosidase; lacZ fragment
   4379..4807    +  rep_origin     f1 ori (sequence partly withheld): f1 bacteriophage origin of replication; arrow indicates direction of (+) strand synthesis
   4860..4964    +  promoter       AmpR promoter: bla
   4965..5825    +  CDS            AmpR: β-lactamase; bla; confers resistance to ampicillin, carbenicillin, and related antibiotics
   5996..6584    +  rep_origin     ori: high-copy-number ColE1/pMB1/pBR322/pUC origin of replication
   6767..6859    +  CDS            lacI (fragment): lac repressor; lacI; The lac repressor binds to the lac operator to inhibit transcription in E. coli. This inhibition can be relieved by adding lactose or isopropyl-β-D-thiogalactopyranoside (IPTG).
   6872..6893    +  protein_bind   CAP binding site: CAP binding activates transcription in the presence of cAMP. E. coli catabolite activator protein
   6908..6938    +  promoter       lac promoter: promoter for the E. coli lac operon
   6946..6962    +  protein_bind   lac operator: The lac repressor binds to the lac operator to inhibit transcription in E. coli. This inhibition can be relieved by adding lactose or isopropyl-β-D-thiogalactopyranoside (IPTG). lac repressor encoded by lacI
   7007..7025    +  promoter       T3 promoter: promoter for bacteriophage T3 RNA polymerase
   7053..7279    +  promoter       RSV promoter: Rous sarcoma virus enhancer/promoter
   7280..7460    +  LTR            5' LTR (truncated): truncated 5' long terminal repeat (LTR) from HIV-1
   7507..7632    +  misc_feature   HIV-1 Ψ: packaging signal of human immunodeficiency virus type 1
   7616..7979    +  CDS            HIV-1 gag (fragment): gag protein from human immunodeficiency virus 1; gag
   8125..8358    +  misc_feature   RRE: The Rev response element (RRE) of HIV-1 allows for Rev-dependent mRNA export from the nucleus to the cytoplasm.
   8735..8835    +  CDS            Rev (fragment): human immunodeficiency virus 1 (HIV-1) Rev protein; rev; enhances nuclear export of unspliced and incompletely spliced viral mRNAs
>Addgene plasmid #158245 | pLKO_HA.FLAG.VSVg_NGFR | addgene full sequence | sequence record 327706 | Addgene NGS Result
TCGACGGTATCGATCACGAGACTAGTATCGAGCGGCCGCCCCCTTCACCGAGGGCCTATTTCCCATGATT
CCTTCATATTTGCATATACGATACAAGGCTGTTAGAGAGATAATTGGAATTAATTTGACTGTAAACACAA
AGATATTAGTACAAAATACGTGACGTAGAAAGTAATAATTTCTTGGGTAGTTTGCAGTTTTAAAATTATG
TTTTAAAATGGACTATCATATGCTTACCGTAACTTGAAAGTATTTCGATTTCTTGGCTTTATATATCTTG
TGGAAAGGACGAAACACCGGGTCTTCGAGAAGACCTGTTTTAGAGCTAGAAATAGCAAGTTAAAATAAGG
CTAGTCCGTTATCAACTTGAAAAAGTGGCACCGAGTCGGTGCTTTTTTTAATTCTCGACCTCGAGACAAA
TGGCAGTATTCATCCACAATTTTAAAAGAAAAGGGGGGATTGGGGGGTACAGTGCAGGGGAAAGAATAGT
AGACATAATAGCAACAGACATACAAACTAAAGAATTACAAAAACAAATTACAAAAATTCAAAATTTTCGG
GTTTATTACAGGGACAGCAGAGATCCACTTTGGCCGCGGCTCGAGGCGATAAGCTTTGCAAAGATGGATA
AAGTTTTAAACAGAGAGGAATCTTTGCAGCTAATGGACCTTCTAGGTCTTGAAAGGAGTGGGAATTGGCT
CCGGTGCCCGTCAGTGGGCAGAGCGCACATCGCCCACAGTCCCCGAGAAGTTGGGGGGAGGGGTCGGCAA
TTGAACCGGTGCCTAGAGAAGGTGGCGCGGGGTAAACTGGGAAAGTGATGTCGTGTACTGGCTCCGCCTT
TTTCCCGAGGGTGGGGGAGAACCGTATATAAGTGCAGTAGTCGCCGTGAACGTTCTTTTTCGCAACGGGT
TTGCCGCCAGAACACAGGTAAGTGCCGTGTGTGGTTCCCGCGGGCCTGGCCTCTTTACGGGTTATGGCCC
TTGCGTGCCTTGAATTACTTCCACCTGGCTGCAGTACGTGATTCTTGATCCCGAGCTTCGGGTTGGAAGT
GGGTGGGAGAGTTCGAGGCCTTGCGCTTAAGGAGCCCCTTCGCCTCGTGCTTGAGTTGAGGCCTGGCCTG
GGCGCTGGGGCCGCCGCGTGCGAATCTGGTGGCACCTTCGCGCCTGTCTCGCTGCTTTCGATAAGTCTCT
AGCCATTTAAAATTTTTGATGACCTGCTGCGACGCTTTTTTTCTGGCAAGATAGTCTTGTAAATGCGGGC
CAAGATCTGCACACTGGTATTTCGGTTTTTGGGGCCGCGGGCGGCGACGGGGCCCGTGCGTCCCAGCGCA
CATGTTCGGCGAGGCGGGGCCTGCGAGCGCGGCCACCGAGAATCGGACGGGGGTAGTCTCAAGCTGGCCG
GCCTGCTCTGGTGCCTGGCCTCGCGCCGCCGTGTATCGCCCCGCCCTGGGCGGCAAGGCTGGCCCGGTCG
GCACCAGTTGCGTGAGCGGAAAGATGGCCGCTTCCCGGCCCTGCTGCAGGGAGCTCAAAATGGAGGACGC
GGCGCTCGGGAGAGCGGGCGGGTGAGTCACCCACACAAAGGAAAAGGGCCTTTCCGTCCTCAGCCGTCGC
TTCATGTGACTCCACGGAGTACCGGGCGCCGTCCAGGCACCTCGATTAGTTCTCGAGCTTTTGGAGTACG
TCGTCTTTAGGTTGGGGGGAGGGGTTTTATGCGATGGAGTTTCCCCACACTGAGTGGGTGGAGACTGAAG
TTAGGCCAGCTTGGCACTTGATGTAATTCTCCTTGGAATTTGCCCTTTTTGAGTTTGGATCTTGGTTCAT
TCTCAAGCCTCAGACAGTGGTTCAAAGTTTTTTTCTTCCATTTCAGGTGTCGTGAGGAATTCTGCAGTCG
ATCGACGGTACCGCGGGCCCGGGATCCACGGTCGCCACCATGGGGGCAGGTGCCACCGGCCGCGCCATGG
ACGGGCCGCGCCTGCTGCTGTTGCTGCTTCTGGGGGTGTCCCTTGGAGGTGCCAAGGAGGCATGCTACCC
ATACGATGTGCCAGATTACGCTGGAGGAGGCGGGGGAGGGGACTACAAAGACGATGACGACAAGGGAGGA
GGCGGGGGAGGGTATACAGATATCGAAATGAATAGACTCGGAAAGCCCACAGGCCTGTACACACACAGCG
GTGAGTGCTGCAAAGCCTGCAACCTGGGCGAGGGTGTGGCCCAGCCTTGTGGAGCCAACCAGACCGTGTG
TGAGCCCTGCCTGGACAGCGTGACGTTCTCCGACGTGGTGAGCGCGACCGAGCCGTGCAAGCCGTGCACC
GAGTGCGTGGGGCTCCAGAGCATGTCGGCGCCGTGCGTGGAGGCCGACGACGCCGTGTGCCGCTGCGCCT
ACGGCTACTACCAGGATGAGACGACTGGGCGCTGCGAGGCGTGCCGCGTGTGCGAGGCGGGCTCGGGCCT
CGTGTTCTCCTGCCAGGACAAGCAGAACACCGTGTGCGAGGAGTGCCCCGACGGCACGTATTCCGACGAG
GCCAACCACGTGGACCCGTGCCTGCCCTGCACCGTGTGCGAGGACACCGAGCGCCAGCTCCGCGAGTGCA
CACGCTGGGCCGACGCCGAGTGCGAGGAGATCCCTGGCCGTTGGATTACACGGTCCACACCCCCAGAGGG
CTCGGACAGCACAGCCCCCAGCACCCAGGAGCCTGAGGCACCTCCAGAACAAGACCTCATAGCCAGCACG
GTGGCAGGTGTGGTGACCACAGTGATGGGCAGCTCCCAGCCCGTGGTGACCCGAGGCACCACCGACAACC
TCATCCCTGTCTATTGCTCCATCCTGGCTGCTGTGGTTGTGGGCCTTGTGGCCTACATAGCCTTCAAGAG
GTGGAACAGGGGTATCCTCTAGAGCGGCCGCGTCGACAATCAACCTCTGGATTACAAAATTTGTGAAAGA
TTGACTGGTATTCTTAACTATGTTGCTCCTTTTACGCTATGTGGATACGCTGCTTTAATGCCTTTGTATC
ATGCTATTGCTTCCCGTATGGCTTTCATTTTCTCCTCCTTGTATAAATCCTGGTTGCTGTCTCTTTATGA
GGAGTTGTGGCCCGTTGTCAGGCAACGTGGCGTGGTGTGCACTGTGTTTGCTGACGCAACCCCCACTGGT
TGGGGCATTGCCACCACCTGTCAGCTCCTTTCCGGGACTTTCGCTTTCCCCCTCCCTATTGCCACGGCGG
AACTCATCGCCGCCTGCCTTGCCCGCTGCTGGACAGGGGCTCGGCTGTTGGGCACTGACAATTCCGTGGT
GTTGTCGGGGAAGCTGACGTCCTTTCCATGGCTGCTCGCCTGTGTTGCCACCTGGATTCTGCGCGGGACG
TCCTTCTGCTACGTCCCTTCGGCCCTCAATCCAGCGGACCTTCCTTCCCGCGGCCTGCTGCCGGCTCTGC
GGCCTCTTCCGCATCTTCGCCTTCGCCCTCAGACGAGTCGGATCTCCCTTTGGGCCGCCTCCCCGCCTGG
GTACCTTTAAGACCAATGACTTACAAGGCAGCTGTAGATCTTAGCCACTTTTTAAAAGAAAAGGGGGGAC
TGGAAGGGCTAATTCACTCCCAACGAAGATAAGATCTGCTTTTTGCTTGTACTGGGTCTCTCTGGTTAGA
CCAGATCTGAGCCTGGGAGCTCTCTGGCTAACTAGGGAACCCACTGCTTAAGCCTCAATAAAGCTTGCCT
TGAGTGCTTCAAGTAGTGTGTGCCCGTCTGTTGTGTGACTCTGGTAACTAGAGATCCCTCAGACCCTTTT
AGTCAGTGTGGAAAATCTCTAGCAGTAGTAGTTCATGTCATCTTATTATTCAGTATTTATAACTTGCAAA
GAAATGAATATCAGAGAGTGAGAGGAACTTGTTTATTGCAGCTTATAATGGTTACAAATAAAGCAATAGC
ATCACAAATTTCACAAATAAAGCATTTTTTTCACTGCATTCTAGTTGTGGTTTGTCCAAACTCATCAATG
TATCTTATCATGTCTGGCTCTAGCTATCCCGCCCCTAACTCCGCCCATCCCGCCCCTAACTCCGCCCAGT
TCCGCCCATTCTCCGCCCCATGGCTGACTAATTTTTTTTATTTATGCAGAGGCCGAGGCCGCCTCGGCCT
CTGAGCTATTCCAGAAGTAGTGAGGAGGCTTTTTTGGAGGCCTAGGGACGTACCCAATTCGCCCTATAGT
GAGTCGTATTACGCGCGCTCACTGGCCGTCGTTTTACAACGTCGTGACTGGGAAAACCCTGGCGTTACCC
AACTTAATCGCCTTGCAGCACATCCCCCTTTCGCCAGCTGGCGTAATAGCGAAGAGGCCCGCACCGATCG
CCCTTCCCAACAGTTGCGCAGCCTGAATGGCGAATGGG
[124 nt withheld, positions 4379-4502]
C
[91 nt withheld, positions 4504-4594]
A
[49 nt withheld, positions 4596-4644]
CCTTTGACGTTGGAGTCCACGTTCTTT
[37 nt withheld, positions 4672-4708]
ACCCTATCTCGGTCTATTCTTTTGATTTATAAGGGATTTTGCCGATTTCGGCCTATTGGTTAAAAAATGA
GCTGATTTAACAAAAATTTAACGCGAATTTTAACAAAATATTAACGCTTACAATTTAGGTGGCACTTTTC
GGGGAAATGTGCGCGGAACCCCTATTTGTTTATTTTTCTAAATACATTCAAATATGTATCCGCTCATGAG
ACAATAACCCTGATAAATGCTTCAATAATATTGAAAAAGGAAGAGTATGAGTATTCAACATTTCCGTGTC
GCCCTTATTCCCTTTTTTGCGGCATTTTGCCTTCCTGTTTTTGCTCACCCAGAAACGCTGGTGAAAGTAA
AAGATGCTGAAGATCAGTTGGGTGCACGAGTGGGTTACATCGAACTGGATCTCAACAGCGGTAAGATCCT
TGAGAGTTTTCGCCCCGAAGAACGTTTTCCAATGATGAGCACTTTTAAAGTTCTGCTATGTGGCGCGGTA
TTATCCCGTATTGACGCCGGGCAAGAGCAACTCGGTCGCCGCATACACTATTCTCAGAATGACTTGGTTG
AGTACTCACCAGTCACAGAAAAGCATCTTACGGATGGCATGACAGTAAGAGAATTATGCAGTGCTGCCAT
AACCATGAGTGATAACACTGCGGCCAACTTACTTCTGACAACGATCGGAGGACCGAAGGAGCTAACCGCT
TTTTTGCACAACATGGGGGATCATGTAACTCGCCTTGATCGTTGGGAACCGGAGCTGAATGAAGCCATAC
CAAACGACGAGCGTGACACCACGATGCCTGTAGCAATGGCAACAACGTTGCGCAAACTATTAACTGGCGA
ACTACTTACTCTAGCTTCCCGGCAACAATTAATAGACTGGATGGAGGCGGATAAAGTTGCAGGACCACTT
CTGCGCTCGGCCCTTCCGGCTGGCTGGTTTATTGCTGATAAATCTGGAGCCGGTGAGCGTGGGTCTCGCG
GTATCATTGCAGCACTGGGGCCAGATGGTAAGCCCTCCCGTATCGTAGTTATCTACACGACGGGGAGTCA
GGCAACTATGGATGAACGAAATAGACAGATCGCTGAGATAGGTGCCTCACTGATTAAGCATTGGTAACTG
TCAGACCAAGTTTACTCATATATACTTTAGATTGATTTAAAACTTCATTTTTAATTTAAAAGGATCTAGG
TGAAGATCCTTTTTGATAATCTCATGACCAAAATCCCTTAACGTGAGTTTTCGTTCCACTGAGCGTCAGA
CCCCGTAGAAAAGATCAAAGGATCTTCTTGAGATCCTTTTTTTCTGCGCGTAATCTGCTGCTTGCAAACA
AAAAAACCACCGCTACCAGCGGTGGTTTGTTTGCCGGATCAAGAGCTACCAACTCTTTTTCCGAAGGTAA
CTGGCTTCAGCAGAGCGCAGATACCAAATACTGTTCTTCTAGTGTAGCCGTAGTTAGGCCACCACTTCAA
GAACTCTGTAGCACCGCCTACATACCTCGCTCTGCTAATCCTGTTACCAGTGGCTGCTGCCAGTGGCGAT
AAGTCGTGTCTTACCGGGTTGGACTCAAGACGATAGTTACCGGATAAGGCGCAGCGGTCGGGCTGAACGG
GGGGTTCGTGCACACAGCCCAGCTTGGAGCGAACGACCTACACCGAACTGAGATACCTACAGCGTGAGCT
ATGAGAAAGCGCCACGCTTCCCGAAGGGAGAAAGGCGGACAGGTATCCGGTAAGCGGCAGGGTCGGAACA
GGAGAGCGCACGAGGGAGCTTCCAGGGGGAAACGCCTGGTATCTTTATAGTCCTGTCGGGTTTCGCCACC
TCTGACTTGAGCGTCGATTTTTGTGATGCTCGTCAGGGGGGCGGAGCCTATGGAAAAACGCCAGCAACGC
GGCCTTTTTACGGTTCCTGGCCTTTTGCTGGCCTTTTGCTCACATGTTCTTTCCTGCGTTATCCCCTGAT
TCTGTGGATAACCGTATTACCGCCTTTGAGTGAGCTGATACCGCTCGCCGCAGCCGAACGACCGAGCGCA
GCGAGTCAGTGAGCGAGGAAGCGGAAGAGCGCCCAATACGCAAACCGCCTCTCCCCGCGCGTTGGCCGAT
TCATTAATGCAGCTGGCACGACAGGTTTCCCGACTGGAAAGCGGGCAGTGAGCGCAACGCAATTAATGTG
AGTTAGCTCACTCATTAGGCACCCCAGGCTTTACACTTTATGCTTCCGGCTCGTATGTTGTGTGGAATTG
TGAGCGGATAACAATTTCACACAGGAAACAGCTATGACCATGATTACGCCAAGCGCGCAATTAACCCTCA
CTAAAGGGAACAAAAGCTGGAGCTGCAAGCTTAATGTAGTCTTATGCAATACTCTTGTAGTCTTGCAACA
TGGTAACGATGAGTTAGCAACATGCCTTACAAGGAGAGAAAAAGCACCGTGCATGGCGATTGGTGGAAGT
AAGGTGGTACGATCGTGCCTTATTAGGAAGGCAACAGACGGGTCTGACATGGATTGGACGAACCACTGAA
TTGCCGCATTGCAGAGATATTGTATTTAAGTGCCTAGCTCGATACATAAACGGGTCTCTCTGGTTAGACC
AGATCTGAGCCTGGGAGCTCTCTGGCTAACTAGGGAACCCACTGCTTAAGCCTCAATAAAGCTTGCCTTG
AGTGCTTCAAGTAGTGTGTGCCCGTCTGTTGTGTGACTCTGGTAACTAGAGATCCCTCAGACCCTTTTAG
TCAGTGTGGAAAATCTCTAGCAGTGGCGCCCGAACAGGGACTTGAAAGCGAAAGGGAAACCAGAGGAGCT
CTCTCGACGCAGGACTCGGCTTGCTGAAGCGCGCACGGCAAGAGGCGAGGGGCGGCGACTGGTGAGTACG
CCAAAAATTTTGACTAGCGGAGGCTAGAAGGAGAGAGATGGGTGCGAGAGCGTCAGTATTAAGCGGGGGA
GAATTAGATCGCGATGGGAAAAAATTCGGTTAAGGCCAGGGGGAAAGAAAAAATATAAATTAAAACATAT
AGTATGGGCAAGCAGGGAGCTAGAACGATTCGCAGTTAATCCTGGCCTGTTAGAAACATCAGAAGGCTGT
AGACAAATACTGGGACAGCTACAACCATCCCTTCAGACAGGATCAGAAGAACTTAGATCATTATATAATA
CAGTAGCAACCCTCTATTGTGTGCATCAAAGGATAGAGATAAAAGACACCAAGGAAGCTTTAGACAAGAT
AGAGGAAGAGCAAAACAAAAGTAAGACCACCGCACAGCAAGCGGCCGCTGATCTTCAGACCTGGAGGAGG
AGATATGAGGGACAATTGGAGAAGTGAATTATATAAATATAAAGTAGTAAAAATTGAACCATTAGGAGTA
GCACCCACCAAGGCAAAGAGAAGAGTGGTGCAGAGAGAAAAAAGAGCAGTGGGAATAGGAGCTTTGTTCC
TTGGGTTCTTGGGAGCAGCAGGAAGCACTATGGGCGCAGCGTCAATGACGCTGACGGTACAGGCCAGACA
ATTATTGTCTGGTATAGTGCAGCAGCAGAACAATTTGCTGAGGGCTATTGAGGCGCAACAGCATCTGTTG
CAACTCACAGTCTGGGGCATCAAGCAGCTCCAGGCAAGAATCCTGGCTGTGGAAAGATACCTAAAGGATC
AACAGCTCCTGGGGATTTGGGGTTGCTCAGGAAAACTCATTTGCACCACTGCTGTGCCTTGGAATGCTAG
TTGGAGTAATAAATCTCTGGAACAGATTTGGAATCACACGACCTGGATGGAGTGGGACAGAGAAATTAAC
AATTACACAAGCTTAATACACTCCTTAATTGAAGAATCGCAAAACCAGCAAGAAAAGAATGAACAAGAAT
TATTGGAATTAGATAAATGGGCAAGTTTGTGGAATTGGTTTAACATAACAAATTGGCTGTGGTATATAAA
ATTATTCATAATGATAGTAGGAGGCTTGGTAGGTTTAAGAATAGTTTTTGCTGTACTTTCTATAGTGAAT
AGAGTTAGGCAGGGATATTCACCATTATCGTTTCAGACCCACCTCCCAACCCCGAGGGGACCCGACAGGC
CCGAAGGAATAGAAGAAGAAGGTGGAGAGAGAGACAGAGACAGATCCATTCGATTAGTGAACGGATC
