>Addgene plasmid #158245 | pLKO_HA.FLAG.VSVg_NGFR | depositor partial sequence | sequence record 305359 | Tagged NGFR
ATGGGGGCAGGTGCCACCGGCCGCGCCATGGACGGGCCGCGCCTGCTGCTGTTGCTGCTTCTGGGGGTGT
CCCTTGGAGGTGCCAAGGAGGCATGCTACCCATACGATGTGCCAGATTACGCTGGAGGAGGCGGGGGAGG
GGACTACAAAGACGATGACGACAAGGGAGGAGGCGGGGGAGGGTATACAGATATCGAAATGAATAGACTC
GGAAAGCCCACAGGCCTGTACACACACAGCGGTGAGTGCTGCAAAGCCTGCAACCTGGGCGAGGGTGTGG
CCCAGCCTTGTGGAGCCAACCAGACCGTGTGTGAGCCCTGCCTGGACAGCGTGACGTTCTCCGACGTGGT
GAGCGCGACCGAGCCGTGCAAGCCGTGCACCGAGTGCGTGGGGCTCCAGAGCATGTCGGCGCCGTGCGTG
GAGGCCGACGACGCCGTGTGCCGCTGCGCCTACGGCTACTACCAGGATGAGACGACTGGGCGCTGCGAGG
CGTGCCGCGTGTGCGAGGCGGGCTCGGGCCTCGTGTTCTCCTGCCAGGACAAGCAGAACACCGTGTGCGA
GGAGTGCCCCGACGGCACGTATTCCGACGAGGCCAACCACGTGGACCCGTGCCTGCCCTGCACCGTGTGC
GAGGACACCGAGCGCCAGCTCCGCGAGTGCACACGCTGGGCCGACGCCGAGTGCGAGGAGATCCCTGGCC
GTTGGATTACACGGTCCACACCCCCAGAGGGCTCGGACAGCACAGCCCCCAGCACCCAGGAGCCTGAGGC
ACCTCCAGAACAAGACCTCATAGCCAGCACGGTGGCAGGTGTGGTGACCACAGTGATGGGCAGCTCCCAG
CCCGTGGTGACCCGAGGCACCACCGACAACCTCATCCCTGTCTATTGCTCCATCCTGGCTGCTGTGGTTG
TGGGCCTTGTGGCCTACATAGCCTTCAAGAGGTGGAACAGGGGTATCCTCTAG
